Addgene plasmid #158307: pLKO_Tag.HA.S.Ollas_NGFR
Purpose: Protein Barcode (Pro-Code) for vector/cell tracking. Contains U6 trRNA cassette for sgRNA cloning. Enables phenotypic CRISPR screens at a single cell resolution (using cytometry).
Depositing lab: Brian Brown. Depositing organization: Icahn School of Medicine at Mount Sinai. Publication: Protein Barcodes Enable High-Dimensional Single-Cell CRISPR Screens. Wroblewska A, Dhainaut M, Ben-Zvi B, Rose SA, Park ES, Amir ED, Bektesevic A, Baccarini A, Merad M, Rahman AH, Brown BD. Cell. 2018 Nov 1;175(4):1141-1155.e16. doi: 10.1016/j.cell.2018.09.022. Epub 2018 Oct 18. PubMed 30343902.
Backbone
  Vector backbone: pLKO
  Backbone size w/o insert (bp): 9000
  Vector type: Lentiviral, CRISPR
Growth in bacteria
  Bacterial resistance: Ampicillin, 100 μg/mL
  Growth temperature: 37°C
  Growth strain: NEB Stable
  Copy number: High Copy
Gene/Insert
  Gene/Insert name: Pro-Code Tagged human dNGFR
  Species: H. sapiens (human)
  Insert size (bp): 1000
  Mutation: Truncation of the signaling domain
  Entrez Gene: NGFR (a.k.a. CD271, Gp80-LNGFR, TNFRSF16, p75(NTR), p75NTR)
  Promoter: EF1a
  Tag / fusion protein: Tag.HA.S.Ollas (N terminal on insert)
  Cloning method: Restriction Enzyme; 5′ cloning site Unknown (unknown if destroyed)
  Sequencing primers: 5′ cctttttgagtttggatcttggttcat
Terms and licenses: Academic/Nonprofit Terms; Industry Terms: Not Available to Industry
How to cite: pLKO_Tag.HA.S.Ollas_NGFR was a gift from Brian Brown (Addgene plasmid # 158307 ; http://n2t.net/addgene:158307 ; RRID:Addgene_158307)
