[The description below was written by a language model from this plasmid's Addgene catalogue record and pLannotate feature annotations shown in this document.]
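Description:
pLKO_Tag.HA.S.Ollas_NGFR is a lentiviral CRISPR vector built on the pLKO backbone that pairs an sgRNA expression cassette with a protein barcode ("Pro-Code") for tracking transduced cells. In bacteria it is maintained through a high-copy ColE1/pUC-type origin with ampicillin selection (AmpR). An f1 origin and remnants of lac and T7/T3 promoter elements from the parental cloning vector are also present. The viral portion has a third-generation layout. An RSV promoter fused to a truncated HIV-1 5' LTR drives the genomic RNA, followed by the Ψ packaging signal with a gag fragment, the RRE for Rev-dependent export, and a cPPT/CTS. A WPRE and a truncated LTR sit at the 3' end, followed by an SV40 polyadenylation signal and SV40 origin outside the provirus.

Two expression units lie between the LTRs. A human U6 Pol III promoter sits upstream of the S. pyogenes Cas9 guide RNA scaffold, providing a site into which a user-chosen sgRNA spacer can be cloned. The vector does not encode Cas9, so this must be supplied separately. Downstream, the EF-1α promoter drives human NGFR truncated to remove its signaling domain (dNGFR), which serves as an inert cell-surface scaffold. Its N terminus carries the epitope combination recorded as Tag.HA.S.Ollas, though the feature table annotates only the NGFR fragment and not the individual epitopes. No mammalian drug-selection marker is annotated.

Each Pro-Code vector carries a distinct epitope combination detectable with antibodies, so linking a given sgRNA to this barcode lets cytometry identify which guide each cell received. This allows pooled phenotypic CRISPR screens to be read out at single-cell resolution.
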