Features (pLannotate 1.2.2; 29 found; start..end, strand, type, name):
     50..290     +  promoter       U6 promoter: RNA polymerase III promoter for human U6 snRNA
    317..392     +  misc_RNA       gRNA scaffold: guide RNA scaffold for the Streptococcus pyogenes CRISPR/Cas9 system
    440..557     +  misc_feature   cPPT/CTS: central polypurine tract and central termination sequence of HIV-1
    624..690     +  CDS            small t antigen (fragment): SV40 (simian virus 40) small t antigen
    697..1875    +  promoter       EF-1α promoter: strong constitutive promoter for human elongation factor EF-1α
   1892..1917    +  misc_feature   MCS (fragment): multiple cloning site
   1930..2910    +  CDS            NGFR (fragment): TNR16_HUMAN - Also known as TNFRSF16. Experimental evidence at protein level: Swiss-Prot protein existence level 1. Low affinity receptor which can bind to NGF, BDNF, NTF3, and NTF4. Forms a heterodimeric receptor with SORCS2 that binds the precursor forms of NGF, BDNF and NTF3 with high affinity, and has much lower affinity for mature NGF and BDNF (PubMed:24908487). Plays an important role in differentiation and survival of specific neuronal populations during development (By similarity). Can mediate cell survival as well as cell death of neural cells. Plays a role in the inactivation of RHOA
   2941..3529    +  misc_feature   WPRE: woodchuck hepatitis virus posttranscriptional regulatory element
   3534..3671    +  CDS            nef (fragment): NEF_HV1LA - Experimental evidence at protein level: Swiss-Prot protein existence level 1. Extracellular Nef protein targets CD4(+) T-lymphocytes for apoptosis by interacting with CXCR4 surface receptors. From Human immunodeficiency virus type 1 group M subtype B (isolate Lai) (HIV-1).
   3657..3837    +  LTR            5' LTR (truncated): truncated 5' long terminal repeat (LTR) from HIV-1
   3909..4030    +  polyA_signal   SV40 poly(A) signal: SV40 polyadenylation signal
   4070..4205    +  rep_origin     SV40 ori: SV40 origin of replication
   4226..4244    -  promoter       T7 promoter: promoter for bacteriophage T7 RNA polymerase
   4252..4407    +  CDS            lacZα (fragment): LacZα fragment of β-galactosidase; lacZ fragment
   4412..4840    +  rep_origin     f1 ori (sequence partly withheld): f1 bacteriophage origin of replication; arrow indicates direction of (+) strand synthesis
   4893..4997    +  promoter       AmpR promoter: bla
   4998..5858    +  CDS            AmpR: β-lactamase; bla; confers resistance to ampicillin, carbenicillin, and related antibiotics
   6029..6617    +  rep_origin     ori: high-copy-number ColE1/pMB1/pBR322/pUC origin of replication
   6800..6892    +  CDS            lacI (fragment): lac repressor; lacI; The lac repressor binds to the lac operator to inhibit transcription in E. coli. This inhibition can be relieved by adding lactose or isopropyl-β-D-thiogalactopyranoside (IPTG).
   6905..6926    +  protein_bind   CAP binding site: CAP binding activates transcription in the presence of cAMP. E. coli catabolite activator protein
   6941..6971    +  promoter       lac promoter: promoter for the E. coli lac operon
   6979..6995    +  protein_bind   lac operator: The lac repressor binds to the lac operator to inhibit transcription in E. coli. This inhibition can be relieved by adding lactose or isopropyl-β-D-thiogalactopyranoside (IPTG). lac repressor encoded by lacI
   7040..7058    +  promoter       T3 promoter: promoter for bacteriophage T3 RNA polymerase
   7086..7312    +  promoter       RSV promoter: Rous sarcoma virus enhancer/promoter
   7313..7493    +  LTR            5' LTR (truncated): truncated 5' long terminal repeat (LTR) from HIV-1
   7540..7665    +  misc_feature   HIV-1 Ψ: packaging signal of human immunodeficiency virus type 1
   7649..8012    +  CDS            HIV-1 gag (fragment): gag protein from human immunodeficiency virus 1; gag
   8158..8391    +  misc_feature   RRE: The Rev response element (RRE) of HIV-1 allows for Rev-dependent mRNA export from the nucleus to the cytoplasm.
   8768..8868    +  CDS            Rev (fragment): human immunodeficiency virus 1 (HIV-1) Rev protein; rev; enhances nuclear export of unspliced and incompletely spliced viral mRNAs
>Addgene plasmid #158307 | pLKO_Tag.HA.S.Ollas_NGFR | addgene full sequence | sequence record 329885 | Addgene NGS Result
TCGACGGTATCGATCACGAGACTAGTATCGAGCGGCCGCCCCCTTCACCGAGGGCCTATTTCCCATGATT
CCTTCATATTTGCATATACGATACAAGGCTGTTAGAGAGATAATTGGAATTAATTTGACTGTAAACACAA
AGATATTAGTACAAAATACGTGACGTAGAAAGTAATAATTTCTTGGGTAGTTTGCAGTTTTAAAATTATG
TTTTAAAATGGACTATCATATGCTTACCGTAACTTGAAAGTATTTCGATTTCTTGGCTTTATATATCTTG
TGGAAAGGACGAAACACCGGGTCTTCGAGAAGACCTGTTTTAGAGCTAGAAATAGCAAGTTAAAATAAGG
CTAGTCCGTTATCAACTTGAAAAAGTGGCACCGAGTCGGTGCTTTTTTTAATTCTCGACCTCGAGACAAA
TGGCAGTATTCATCCACAATTTTAAAAGAAAAGGGGGGATTGGGGGGTACAGTGCAGGGGAAAGAATAGT
AGACATAATAGCAACAGACATACAAACTAAAGAATTACAAAAACAAATTACAAAAATTCAAAATTTTCGG
GTTTATTACAGGGACAGCAGAGATCCACTTTGGCCGCGGCTCGAGGCGATAAGCTTTGCAAAGATGGATA
AAGTTTTAAACAGAGAGGAATCTTTGCAGCTAATGGACCTTCTAGGTCTTGAAAGGAGTGGGAATTGGCT
CCGGTGCCCGTCAGTGGGCAGAGCGCACATCGCCCACAGTCCCCGAGAAGTTGGGGGGAGGGGTCGGCAA
TTGAACCGGTGCCTAGAGAAGGTGGCGCGGGGTAAACTGGGAAAGTGATGTCGTGTACTGGCTCCGCCTT
TTTCCCGAGGGTGGGGGAGAACCGTATATAAGTGCAGTAGTCGCCGTGAACGTTCTTTTTCGCAACGGGT
TTGCCGCCAGAACACAGGTAAGTGCCGTGTGTGGTTCCCGCGGGCCTGGCCTCTTTACGGGTTATGGCCC
TTGCGTGCCTTGAATTACTTCCACCTGGCTGCAGTACGTGATTCTTGATCCCGAGCTTCGGGTTGGAAGT
GGGTGGGAGAGTTCGAGGCCTTGCGCTTAAGGAGCCCCTTCGCCTCGTGCTTGAGTTGAGGCCTGGCCTG
GGCGCTGGGGCCGCCGCGTGCGAATCTGGTGGCACCTTCGCGCCTGTCTCGCTGCTTTCGATAAGTCTCT
AGCCATTTAAAATTTTTGATGACCTGCTGCGACGCTTTTTTTCTGGCAAGATAGTCTTGTAAATGCGGGC
CAAGATCTGCACACTGGTATTTCGGTTTTTGGGGCCGCGGGCGGCGACGGGGCCCGTGCGTCCCAGCGCA
CATGTTCGGCGAGGCGGGGCCTGCGAGCGCGGCCACCGAGAATCGGACGGGGGTAGTCTCAAGCTGGCCG
GCCTGCTCTGGTGCCTGGCCTCGCGCCGCCGTGTATCGCCCCGCCCTGGGCGGCAAGGCTGGCCCGGTCG
GCACCAGTTGCGTGAGCGGAAAGATGGCCGCTTCCCGGCCCTGCTGCAGGGAGCTCAAAATGGAGGACGC
GGCGCTCGGGAGAGCGGGCGGGTGAGTCACCCACACAAAGGAAAAGGGCCTTTCCGTCCTCAGCCGTCGC
TTCATGTGACTCCACGGAGTACCGGGCGCCGTCCAGGCACCTCGATTAGTTCTCGAGCTTTTGGAGTACG
TCGTCTTTAGGTTGGGGGGAGGGGTTTTATGCGATGGAGTTTCCCCACACTGAGTGGGTGGAGACTGAAG
TTAGGCCAGCTTGGCACTTGATGTAATTCTCCTTGGAATTTGCCCTTTTTGAGTTTGGATCTTGGTTCAT
TCTCAAGCCTCAGACAGTGGTTCAAAGTTTTTTTCTTCCATTTCAGGTGTCGTGAGGAATTCTGCAGTCG
ATCGACGGTACCGCGGGCCCGGGATCCACGGTCGCCACCATGGGGGCAGGTGCCACCGGCCGCGCCATGG
ACGGGCCGCGCCTGCTGCTGTTGCTGCTTCTGGGGGTGTCCCTTGGAGGTGCCAAGGAGGCATGCTACCC
ATACGATGTGCCAGATTACGCTGGAGGAGGCGGGGGAGGGAAGGAGACCGCCGCCGCCAAGTTCGAGAGG
CAGCACATGGACAGCGGAGGAGGCGGGGGAGGGAGCGGCTTCGCCAACGAGCTGGGCCCCAGGCTGATGG
GCAAGTGCCCCACAGGCCTGTACACACACAGCGGTGAGTGCTGCAAAGCCTGCAACCTGGGCGAGGGTGT
GGCCCAGCCTTGTGGAGCCAACCAGACCGTGTGTGAGCCCTGCCTGGACAGCGTGACGTTCTCCGACGTG
GTGAGCGCGACCGAGCCGTGCAAGCCGTGCACCGAGTGCGTGGGGCTCCAGAGCATGTCGGCGCCGTGCG
TGGAGGCCGACGACGCCGTGTGCCGCTGCGCCTACGGCTACTACCAGGATGAGACGACTGGGCGCTGCGA
GGCGTGCCGCGTGTGCGAGGCGGGCTCGGGCCTCGTGTTCTCCTGCCAGGACAAGCAGAACACCGTGTGC
GAGGAGTGCCCCGACGGCACGTATTCCGACGAGGCCAACCACGTGGACCCGTGCCTGCCCTGCACCGTGT
GCGAGGACACCGAGCGCCAGCTCCGCGAGTGCACACGCTGGGCCGACGCCGAGTGCGAGGAGATCCCTGG
CCGTTGGATTACACGGTCCACACCCCCAGAGGGCTCGGACAGCACAGCCCCCAGCACCCAGGAGCCTGAG
GCACCTCCAGAACAAGACCTCATAGCCAGCACGGTGGCAGGTGTGGTGACCACAGTGATGGGCAGCTCCC
AGCCCGTGGTGACCCGAGGCACCACCGACAACCTCATCCCTGTCTATTGCTCCATCCTGGCTGCTGTGGT
TGTGGGCCTTGTGGCCTACATAGCCTTCAAGAGGTGGAACAGGGGTATCCTCTAGAGCGGCCGCGTCGAC
AATCAACCTCTGGATTACAAAATTTGTGAAAGATTGACTGGTATTCTTAACTATGTTGCTCCTTTTACGC
TATGTGGATACGCTGCTTTAATGCCTTTGTATCATGCTATTGCTTCCCGTATGGCTTTCATTTTCTCCTC
CTTGTATAAATCCTGGTTGCTGTCTCTTTATGAGGAGTTGTGGCCCGTTGTCAGGCAACGTGGCGTGGTG
TGCACTGTGTTTGCTGACGCAACCCCCACTGGTTGGGGCATTGCCACCACCTGTCAGCTCCTTTCCGGGA
CTTTCGCTTTCCCCCTCCCTATTGCCACGGCGGAACTCATCGCCGCCTGCCTTGCCCGCTGCTGGACAGG
GGCTCGGCTGTTGGGCACTGACAATTCCGTGGTGTTGTCGGGGAAGCTGACGTCCTTTCCATGGCTGCTC
GCCTGTGTTGCCACCTGGATTCTGCGCGGGACGTCCTTCTGCTACGTCCCTTCGGCCCTCAATCCAGCGG
ACCTTCCTTCCCGCGGCCTGCTGCCGGCTCTGCGGCCTCTTCCGCATCTTCGCCTTCGCCCTCAGACGAG
TCGGATCTCCCTTTGGGCCGCCTCCCCGCCTGGGTACCTTTAAGACCAATGACTTACAAGGCAGCTGTAG
ATCTTAGCCACTTTTTAAAAGAAAAGGGGGGACTGGAAGGGCTAATTCACTCCCAACGAAGATAAGATCT
GCTTTTTGCTTGTACTGGGTCTCTCTGGTTAGACCAGATCTGAGCCTGGGAGCTCTCTGGCTAACTAGGG
AACCCACTGCTTAAGCCTCAATAAAGCTTGCCTTGAGTGCTTCAAGTAGTGTGTGCCCGTCTGTTGTGTG
ACTCTGGTAACTAGAGATCCCTCAGACCCTTTTAGTCAGTGTGGAAAATCTCTAGCAGTAGTAGTTCATG
TCATCTTATTATTCAGTATTTATAACTTGCAAAGAAATGAATATCAGAGAGTGAGAGGAACTTGTTTATT
GCAGCTTATAATGGTTACAAATAAAGCAATAGCATCACAAATTTCACAAATAAAGCATTTTTTTCACTGC
ATTCTAGTTGTGGTTTGTCCAAACTCATCAATGTATCTTATCATGTCTGGCTCTAGCTATCCCGCCCCTA
ACTCCGCCCATCCCGCCCCTAACTCCGCCCAGTTCCGCCCATTCTCCGCCCCATGGCTGACTAATTTTTT
TTATTTATGCAGAGGCCGAGGCCGCCTCGGCCTCTGAGCTATTCCAGAAGTAGTGAGGAGGCTTTTTTGG
AGGCCTAGGGACGTACCCAATTCGCCCTATAGTGAGTCGTATTACGCGCGCTCACTGGCCGTCGTTTTAC
AACGTCGTGACTGGGAAAACCCTGGCGTTACCCAACTTAATCGCCTTGCAGCACATCCCCCTTTCGCCAG
CTGGCGTAATAGCGAAGAGGCCCGCACCGATCGCCCTTCCCAACAGTTGCGCAGCCTGAATGGCGAATGG
G
[124 nt withheld, positions 4412-4535]
C
[91 nt withheld, positions 4537-4627]
A
[49 nt withheld, positions 4629-4677]
CCTTTGACGTTGGAGTCCACGTTCTTT
[37 nt withheld, positions 4705-4741]
ACCCTATCTCGGTCTATTCTTTTGATTTATAAGGGATTTTGCCGATTTCGGCCTATTGGTTAAAAAATGA
GCTGATTTAACAAAAATTTAACGCGAATTTTAACAAAATATTAACGCTTACAATTTAGGTGGCACTTTTC
GGGGAAATGTGCGCGGAACCCCTATTTGTTTATTTTTCTAAATACATTCAAATATGTATCCGCTCATGAG
ACAATAACCCTGATAAATGCTTCAATAATATTGAAAAAGGAAGAGTATGAGTATTCAACATTTCCGTGTC
GCCCTTATTCCCTTTTTTGCGGCATTTTGCCTTCCTGTTTTTGCTCACCCAGAAACGCTGGTGAAAGTAA
AAGATGCTGAAGATCAGTTGGGTGCACGAGTGGGTTACATCGAACTGGATCTCAACAGCGGTAAGATCCT
TGAGAGTTTTCGCCCCGAAGAACGTTTTCCAATGATGAGCACTTTTAAAGTTCTGCTATGTGGCGCGGTA
TTATCCCGTATTGACGCCGGGCAAGAGCAACTCGGTCGCCGCATACACTATTCTCAGAATGACTTGGTTG
AGTACTCACCAGTCACAGAAAAGCATCTTACGGATGGCATGACAGTAAGAGAATTATGCAGTGCTGCCAT
AACCATGAGTGATAACACTGCGGCCAACTTACTTCTGACAACGATCGGAGGACCGAAGGAGCTAACCGCT
TTTTTGCACAACATGGGGGATCATGTAACTCGCCTTGATCGTTGGGAACCGGAGCTGAATGAAGCCATAC
CAAACGACGAGCGTGACACCACGATGCCTGTAGCAATGGCAACAACGTTGCGCAAACTATTAACTGGCGA
ACTACTTACTCTAGCTTCCCGGCAACAATTAATAGACTGGATGGAGGCGGATAAAGTTGCAGGACCACTT
CTGCGCTCGGCCCTTCCGGCTGGCTGGTTTATTGCTGATAAATCTGGAGCCGGTGAGCGTGGGTCTCGCG
GTATCATTGCAGCACTGGGGCCAGATGGTAAGCCCTCCCGTATCGTAGTTATCTACACGACGGGGAGTCA
GGCAACTATGGATGAACGAAATAGACAGATCGCTGAGATAGGTGCCTCACTGATTAAGCATTGGTAACTG
TCAGACCAAGTTTACTCATATATACTTTAGATTGATTTAAAACTTCATTTTTAATTTAAAAGGATCTAGG
TGAAGATCCTTTTTGATAATCTCATGACCAAAATCCCTTAACGTGAGTTTTCGTTCCACTGAGCGTCAGA
CCCCGTAGAAAAGATCAAAGGATCTTCTTGAGATCCTTTTTTTCTGCGCGTAATCTGCTGCTTGCAAACA
AAAAAACCACCGCTACCAGCGGTGGTTTGTTTGCCGGATCAAGAGCTACCAACTCTTTTTCCGAAGGTAA
CTGGCTTCAGCAGAGCGCAGATACCAAATACTGTTCTTCTAGTGTAGCCGTAGTTAGGCCACCACTTCAA
GAACTCTGTAGCACCGCCTACATACCTCGCTCTGCTAATCCTGTTACCAGTGGCTGCTGCCAGTGGCGAT
AAGTCGTGTCTTACCGGGTTGGACTCAAGACGATAGTTACCGGATAAGGCGCAGCGGTCGGGCTGAACGG
GGGGTTCGTGCACACAGCCCAGCTTGGAGCGAACGACCTACACCGAACTGAGATACCTACAGCGTGAGCT
ATGAGAAAGCGCCACGCTTCCCGAAGGGAGAAAGGCGGACAGGTATCCGGTAAGCGGCAGGGTCGGAACA
GGAGAGCGCACGAGGGAGCTTCCAGGGGGAAACGCCTGGTATCTTTATAGTCCTGTCGGGTTTCGCCACC
TCTGACTTGAGCGTCGATTTTTGTGATGCTCGTCAGGGGGGCGGAGCCTATGGAAAAACGCCAGCAACGC
GGCCTTTTTACGGTTCCTGGCCTTTTGCTGGCCTTTTGCTCACATGTTCTTTCCTGCGTTATCCCCTGAT
TCTGTGGATAACCGTATTACCGCCTTTGAGTGAGCTGATACCGCTCGCCGCAGCCGAACGACCGAGCGCA
GCGAGTCAGTGAGCGAGGAAGCGGAAGAGCGCCCAATACGCAAACCGCCTCTCCCCGCGCGTTGGCCGAT
TCATTAATGCAGCTGGCACGACAGGTTTCCCGACTGGAAAGCGGGCAGTGAGCGCAACGCAATTAATGTG
AGTTAGCTCACTCATTAGGCACCCCAGGCTTTACACTTTATGCTTCCGGCTCGTATGTTGTGTGGAATTG
TGAGCGGATAACAATTTCACACAGGAAACAGCTATGACCATGATTACGCCAAGCGCGCAATTAACCCTCA
CTAAAGGGAACAAAAGCTGGAGCTGCAAGCTTAATGTAGTCTTATGCAATACTCTTGTAGTCTTGCAACA
TGGTAACGATGAGTTAGCAACATGCCTTACAAGGAGAGAAAAAGCACCGTGCATGGCGATTGGTGGAAGT
AAGGTGGTACGATCGTGCCTTATTAGGAAGGCAACAGACGGGTCTGACATGGATTGGACGAACCACTGAA
TTGCCGCATTGCAGAGATATTGTATTTAAGTGCCTAGCTCGATACATAAACGGGTCTCTCTGGTTAGACC
AGATCTGAGCCTGGGAGCTCTCTGGCTAACTAGGGAACCCACTGCTTAAGCCTCAATAAAGCTTGCCTTG
AGTGCTTCAAGTAGTGTGTGCCCGTCTGTTGTGTGACTCTGGTAACTAGAGATCCCTCAGACCCTTTTAG
TCAGTGTGGAAAATCTCTAGCAGTGGCGCCCGAACAGGGACTTGAAAGCGAAAGGGAAACCAGAGGAGCT
CTCTCGACGCAGGACTCGGCTTGCTGAAGCGCGCACGGCAAGAGGCGAGGGGCGGCGACTGGTGAGTACG
CCAAAAATTTTGACTAGCGGAGGCTAGAAGGAGAGAGATGGGTGCGAGAGCGTCAGTATTAAGCGGGGGA
GAATTAGATCGCGATGGGAAAAAATTCGGTTAAGGCCAGGGGGAAAGAAAAAATATAAATTAAAACATAT
AGTATGGGCAAGCAGGGAGCTAGAACGATTCGCAGTTAATCCTGGCCTGTTAGAAACATCAGAAGGCTGT
AGACAAATACTGGGACAGCTACAACCATCCCTTCAGACAGGATCAGAAGAACTTAGATCATTATATAATA
CAGTAGCAACCCTCTATTGTGTGCATCAAAGGATAGAGATAAAAGACACCAAGGAAGCTTTAGACAAGAT
AGAGGAAGAGCAAAACAAAAGTAAGACCACCGCACAGCAAGCGGCCGCTGATCTTCAGACCTGGAGGAGG
AGATATGAGGGACAATTGGAGAAGTGAATTATATAAATATAAAGTAGTAAAAATTGAACCATTAGGAGTA
GCACCCACCAAGGCAAAGAGAAGAGTGGTGCAGAGAGAAAAAAGAGCAGTGGGAATAGGAGCTTTGTTCC
TTGGGTTCTTGGGAGCAGCAGGAAGCACTATGGGCGCAGCGTCAATGACGCTGACGGTACAGGCCAGACA
ATTATTGTCTGGTATAGTGCAGCAGCAGAACAATTTGCTGAGGGCTATTGAGGCGCAACAGCATCTGTTG
CAACTCACAGTCTGGGGCATCAAGCAGCTCCAGGCAAGAATCCTGGCTGTGGAAAGATACCTAAAGGATC
AACAGCTCCTGGGGATTTGGGGTTGCTCTGGAAAACTCATTTGCACCACTGCTGTGCCTTGGAATGCTAG
TTGGAGTAATAAATCTCTGGAACAGATTTGGAATCACACGACCTGGATGGAGTGGGACAGAGAAATTAAC
AATTACACAAGCTTAATACACTCCTTAATTGAAGAATCGCAAAACCAGCAAGAAAAGAATGAACAAGAAT
TATTGGAATTAGATAAATGGGCAAGTTTGTGGAATTGGTTTAACATAACAAATTGGCTGTGGTATATAAA
ATTATTCATAATGATAGTAGGAGGCTTGGTAGGTTTAAGAATAGTTTTTGCTGTACTTTCTATAGTGAAT
AGAGTTAGGCAGGGATATTCACCATTATCGTTTCAGACCCACCTCCCAACCCCGAGGGGACCCGACAGGC
CCGAAGGAATAGAAGAAGAAGGTGGAGAGAGAGACAGAGACAGATCCATTCGATTAGTGAACGGATC
