>Addgene plasmid #158307 | pLKO_Tag.HA.S.Ollas_NGFR | depositor partial sequence | sequence record 305483 | Tagged NGFR
ATGGGGGCAGGTGCCACCGGCCGCGCCATGGACGGGCCGCGCCTGCTGCTGTTGCTGCTTCTGGGGGTGT
CCCTTGGAGGTGCCAAGGAGGCATGCTACCCATACGATGTGCCAGATTACGCTGGAGGAGGCGGGGGAGG
GAAGGAGACCGCCGCCGCCAAGTTCGAGAGGCAGCACATGGACAGCGGAGGAGGCGGGGGAGGGAGCGGC
TTCGCCAACGAGCTGGGCCCCAGGCTGATGGGCAAGTGCCCCACAGGCCTGTACACACACAGCGGTGAGT
GCTGCAAAGCCTGCAACCTGGGCGAGGGTGTGGCCCAGCCTTGTGGAGCCAACCAGACCGTGTGTGAGCC
CTGCCTGGACAGCGTGACGTTCTCCGACGTGGTGAGCGCGACCGAGCCGTGCAAGCCGTGCACCGAGTGC
GTGGGGCTCCAGAGCATGTCGGCGCCGTGCGTGGAGGCCGACGACGCCGTGTGCCGCTGCGCCTACGGCT
ACTACCAGGATGAGACGACTGGGCGCTGCGAGGCGTGCCGCGTGTGCGAGGCGGGCTCGGGCCTCGTGTT
CTCCTGCCAGGACAAGCAGAACACCGTGTGCGAGGAGTGCCCCGACGGCACGTATTCCGACGAGGCCAAC
CACGTGGACCCGTGCCTGCCCTGCACCGTGTGCGAGGACACCGAGCGCCAGCTCCGCGAGTGCACACGCT
GGGCCGACGCCGAGTGCGAGGAGATCCCTGGCCGTTGGATTACACGGTCCACACCCCCAGAGGGCTCGGA
CAGCACAGCCCCCAGCACCCAGGAGCCTGAGGCACCTCCAGAACAAGACCTCATAGCCAGCACGGTGGCA
GGTGTGGTGACCACAGTGATGGGCAGCTCCCAGCCCGTGGTGACCCGAGGCACCACCGACAACCTCATCC
CTGTCTATTGCTCCATCCTGGCTGCTGTGGTTGTGGGCCTTGTGGCCTACATAGCCTTCAAGAGGTGGAA
CAGGGGTATCCTCTAG
